Addgene plasmid #143488: TFORF1300
Purpose: Lentiviral vector for overexpressing transcription factor ORFs with unique 24-bp barcodes. Barcodes facilitate identification of transcription factors in pooled screens.
Depositing lab: Feng Zhang. Depositing organization: Broad Institute. Publication: A transcription factor atlas of directed differentiation. Joung J, Ma S, Tay T, Geiger-Schuller KR, Kirchgatterer PC, Verdine VK, Guo B, Arias-Garcia MA, Allen WE, Singh A, Kuksenko O, Abudayyeh OO, Gootenberg JS, Fu Z, Macrae RK, Buenrostro JD, Regev A, Zhang F. Cell. 2023 Jan 5;186(1):209-229.e26. doi: 10.1016/j.cell.2022.11.026. PubMed 36608654.
Backbone
  Vector backbone: pLX_TRC317
  Backbone manufacturer: Broad Institute Genetic Perturbation Platform
  Backbone size w/o insert (bp): 8264
  Vector type: Mammalian Expression, Lentiviral
  Selectable markers: Puromycin
Growth in bacteria
  Bacterial resistance: Ampicillin, 100 μg/mL
  Growth temperature: 37°C
  Growth strain: NEB Stable
  Copy number: High Copy
Gene/Insert
  Gene/Insert name: MAEL
  Species: H. sapiens (human)
  Insert size (bp): 1313
  Entrez Gene: MAEL (a.k.a. CT128, FLJ14904, RP11-102C16.1)
  Promoter: EF1a
  Cloning method: Unknown
  Sequencing primers: 5′ GGGTGGAGACTGAAGTTAGGCCAG; 3′ CACATAGCGTAAAAGGAGCAACATAG
Terms and licenses: Academic/Nonprofit Terms; Industry Terms: Not Available to Industry
Depositor comments: NM_001286377,ENST00000367870 . The transcription factor ORF portion of this plasmid was synthesized by Genewiz. Please test multiple small colonies in case of plasmid recombination. To make this collection available in a timely manner, a portion of this collection was not fully sequenced by Addgene. If an Addgene verified full plasmid sequence is not available, please contact us prior to placing an order to request the full sequence.
How to cite: TFORF1300 was a gift from Feng Zhang (Addgene plasmid # 143488 ; http://n2t.net/addgene:143488 ; RRID:Addgene_143488)
