[The description below was written by a language model from this plasmid's Addgene catalogue record and pLannotate feature annotations shown in this document.]
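Description:
TFORF1300 is a lentiviral mammalian expression plasmid built on the pLX_TRC317 backbone, carrying the human MAEL open reading frame as one member of a barcoded transcription factor ORF collection. It is maintained in E. coli through a high-copy ColE1/pUC-type origin with ampicillin resistance (AmpR), and the backbone also retains an f1 origin and remnants of a lac/lacZα cloning region flanked by T7 and T3 promoters. The depositor notes that the plasmid can recombine during propagation, as is common for LTR-containing vectors.

The transfer cassette has a third-generation, self-inactivating layout. An RSV promoter drives a truncated HIV-1 5' LTR, followed by the Ψ packaging signal with a partial gag sequence, the Rev response element for Rev-dependent export of the genomic RNA, a cPPT/CTS element, and a ΔU3 3' LTR with a downstream SV40 polyadenylation signal. Within the provirus, an SV40 early promoter/origin region drives a puromycin N-acetyltransferase gene for selecting transduced cells. The strong constitutive EF-1α promoter separately drives the MAEL coding sequence, which corresponds to a specific annotated transcript isoform and was made by gene synthesis. A WPRE downstream of the ORF enhances transcript stability and expression. The record states that each construct in the collection carries a unique 24-bp barcode; it is not annotated in the feature table, so its exact position is not stated, although a short U6 promoter fragment is detected between the ORF and the WPRE.

The vector is intended for overexpressing MAEL in mammalian cells. In pooled screens, the barcode identifies which ORF each cell received, as in the directed-differentiation studies for which the collection was built.
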