Features (pLannotate 1.2.2; 31 found; start..end, strand, type, name):
      5..231     +  promoter       RSV promoter: Rous sarcoma virus enhancer/promoter
    232..412     +  LTR            5' LTR (truncated): truncated 5' long terminal repeat (LTR) from HIV-1
    459..584     +  misc_feature   HIV-1 Ψ: packaging signal of human immunodeficiency virus type 1
    568..931     +  CDS            HIV-1 gag (fragment): gag protein from human immunodeficiency virus 1; gag
   1077..1310    +  misc_feature   RRE: The Rev response element (RRE) of HIV-1 allows for Rev-dependent mRNA export from the nucleus to the cytoplasm.
   1687..1713    +  CDS            Rev (fragment): human immunodeficiency virus 1 (HIV-1) Rev protein; rev; enhances nuclear export of unspliced and incompletely spliced viral mRNAs
   1720..1743    +  promoter       SV40 promoter (fragment): SV40 early promoter
   1744..1815    +  promoter       SV40 promoter (fragment): SV40 enhancer and early promoter
   1839..1974    +  rep_origin     SV40 ori: SV40 origin of replication
   2020..2616    +  CDS            PuroR (fragment): puromycin N-acetyltransferase; pac from Streptomyces; confers resistance to puromycin
   2665..2782    +  misc_feature   cPPT/CTS: central polypurine tract and central termination sequence of HIV-1
   2847..2913    +  CDS            small t antigen (fragment): SV40 (simian virus 40) small t antigen
   2920..4098    +  promoter       EF-1α promoter: strong constitutive promoter for human elongation factor EF-1α
   4115..5323    +  CDS            MAEL (fragment): MAEL_HUMAN - Experimental evidence at protein level: Swiss-Prot protein existence level 1. Plays a central role during spermatogenesis by repressing transposable elements and preventing their mobilization, which is essential for the germline integrity. Acts via the piRNA metabolic process, which mediates the repression of transposable elements during meiosis by forming complexes composed of piRNAs and Piwi proteins and governs the methylation and subsequent repression of transposons. Its association with piP-bodies suggests a participation in the secondary piRNAs metabolic process. Required fo
   5339..5392    +  promoter       U6 promoter (fragment): RNA polymerase III promoter for human U6 snRNA
   5434..6022    +  misc_feature   WPRE: woodchuck hepatitis virus posttranscriptional regulatory element
   6073..6092    +  misc_feature   cPPT/CTS (fragment): central polypurine tract and central termination sequence of HIV-1
   6094..6327    +  LTR            3' LTR (ΔU3): self-inactivating 3' long terminal repeat (LTR) from HIV-1
   6405..6526    +  polyA_signal   SV40 poly(A) signal: SV40 polyadenylation signal
   6566..6701    +  rep_origin     SV40 ori: SV40 origin of replication
   6722..6740    -  promoter       T7 promoter: promoter for bacteriophage T7 RNA polymerase
   6748..6903    +  CDS            lacZα (fragment): LacZα fragment of β-galactosidase; lacZ fragment
   6908..7336    +  rep_origin     f1 ori (sequence partly withheld): f1 bacteriophage origin of replication; arrow indicates direction of (+) strand synthesis
   7389..7493    +  promoter       AmpR promoter: bla
   7494..8354    +  CDS            AmpR: β-lactamase; bla; confers resistance to ampicillin, carbenicillin, and related antibiotics
   8525..9113    +  rep_origin     ori: high-copy-number ColE1/pMB1/pBR322/pUC origin of replication
   9296..9388    +  CDS            lacI (fragment): lac repressor; lacI; The lac repressor binds to the lac operator to inhibit transcription in E. coli. This inhibition can be relieved by adding lactose or isopropyl-β-D-thiogalactopyranoside (IPTG).
   9401..9422    +  protein_bind   CAP binding site: CAP binding activates transcription in the presence of cAMP. E. coli catabolite activator protein
   9437..9467    +  promoter       lac promoter: promoter for the E. coli lac operon
   9475..9491    +  protein_bind   lac operator: The lac repressor binds to the lac operator to inhibit transcription in E. coli. This inhibition can be relieved by adding lactose or isopropyl-β-D-thiogalactopyranoside (IPTG). lac repressor encoded by lacI
   9536..9554    +  promoter       T3 promoter: promoter for bacteriophage T3 RNA polymerase
>Addgene plasmid #143488 | TFORF1300 | addgene full sequence | sequence record 400351 | Addgene NGS Result
TTAATGTAGTCTTATGCAATACTCTTGTAGTCTTGCAACATGGTAACGATGAGTTAGCAACATGCCTTAC
AAGGAGAGAAAAAGCACCGTGCATGCCGATTGGTGGAAGTAAGGTGGTACGATCGTGCCTTATTAGGAAG
GCAACAGACGGGTCTGACATGGATTGGACGAACCACTGAATTGCCGCATTGCAGAGATATTGTATTTAAG
TGCCTAGCTCGATACATAAACGGGTCTCTCTGGTTAGACCAGATCTGAGCCTGGGAGCTCTCTGGCTAAC
TAGGGAACCCACTGCTTAAGCCTCAATAAAGCTTGCCTTGAGTGCTTCAAGTAGTGTGTGCCCGTCTGTT
GTGTGACTCTGGTAACTAGAGATCCCTCAGACCCTTTTAGTCAGTGTGGAAAATCTCTAGCAGTGGCGCC
CGAACAGGGACTTGAAAGCGAAAGGGAAACCAGAGGAGCTCTCTCGACGCAGGACTCGGCTTGCTGAAGC
GCGCACGGCAAGAGGCGAGGGGCGGCGACTGGTGAGTACGCCAAAAATTTTGACTAGCGGAGGCTAGAAG
GAGAGAGATGGGTGCGAGAGCGTCAGTATTAAGCGGGGGAGAATTAGATCGCGATGGGAAAAAATTCGGT
TAAGGCCAGGGGGAAAGAAAAAATATAAATTAAAACATATAGTATGGGCAAGCAGGGAGCTAGAACGATT
CGCAGTTAATCCTGGCCTGTTAGAAACATCAGAAGGCTGTAGACAAATACTGGGACAGCTACAACCATCC
CTTCAGACAGGATCAGAAGAACTTAGATCATTATATAATACAGTAGCAACCCTCTATTGTGTGCATCAAA
GGATAGAGATAAAAGACACCAAGGAAGCTTTAGACAAGATAGAGGAAGAGCAAAACAAAAGTAAGACCAC
CGCACAGCAAGCGGCCGCTGATCTTCAGACCTGGAGGAGGAGATATGAGGGACAATTGGAGAAGTGAATT
ATATAAATATAAAGTAGTAAAAATTGAACCATTAGGAGTAGCACCCACCAAGGCAAAGAGAAGAGTGGTG
CAGAGAGAAAAAAGAGCAGTGGGAATAGGAGCTTTGTTCCTTGGGTTCTTGGGAGCAGCAGGAAGCACTA
TGGGCGCAGCGTCAATGACGCTGACGGTACAGGCCAGACAATTATTGTCTGGTATAGTGCAGCAGCAGAA
CAATTTGCTGAGGGCTATTGAGGCGCAACAGCATCTGTTGCAACTCACAGTCTGGGGCATCAAGCAGCTC
CAGGCAAGAATCCTGGCTGTGGAAAGATACCTAAAGGATCAACAGCTCCTGGGGATTTGGGGTTGCTCTG
GAAAACTCATTTGCACCACTGCTGTGCCTTGGAATGCTAGTTGGAGTAATAAATCTCTGGAACAGATTTG
GAATCACACGACCTGGATGGAGTGGGACAGAGAAATTAACAATTACACAAGCTTAATACACTCCTTAATT
GAAGAATCGCAAAACCAGCAAGAAAAGAATGAACAAGAATTATTGGAATTAGATAAATGGGCAAGTTTGT
GGAATTGGTTTAACATAACAAATTGGCTGTGGTATATAAAATTATTCATAATGATAGTAGGAGGCTTGGT
AGGTTTAAGAATAGTTTTTGCTGTACTTTCTATAGTGAATAGAGTTAGGCAGGGATATTCACCATTATCG
TTTCAGACCCACCTCCCAACCCCGAGGGGACCCATGCATTGCATCTCAATTAGTCAGCAACCAGGTGTGG
AAAGTCCCCAGGCTCCCCAGCAGGCAGAAGTATGCAAAGCATGCGTCTCAATTAGTCAGCAACCATAGTC
CCGCCCCTAACTCCGCCCATCCCGCCCCTAACTCCGCCCAGTTCCGCCCATTCTCCGCCCCATGGCTGAC
TAATTTTTTTTATTTATGCAGAGGCCGAGGCCGCCTCGGCCTCTGAGCTATTCCAGAAGTAGTGAGGAGG
CTTTTTTGGAGGCCTAGGCTTTTGCAAAAAGCTTTCTAGAGGTACCACCGGAGCTTACCATGACCGAGTA
CAAGCCCACGGTGCGCCTCGCCACCCGCGACGACGTCCCCAGGGCCGTACGCACCCTCGCCGCCGCGTTC
GCCGACTACCCCGCCACGCGCCACACCGTCGATCCGGACCGCCACATCGAGCGGGTCACCGAGCTGCAAG
AACTCTTCCTCACGCGCGTCGGGCTCGACATCGGCAAGGTGTGGGTCGCGGACGACGGCGCCGCCGTGGC
GGTCTGGACCACGCCGGAGAGCGTCGAAGCGGGGGCGGTGTTCGCCGAGATCGGCCCGCGCATGGCCGAG
TTGAGCGGTTCCCGGCTGGCCGCGCAGCAACAGATGGAAGGCCTCCTGGCGCCGCACCGGCCCAAGGAGC
CCGCGTGGTTCCTGGCCACCGTCGGCGTCTCGCCCGACCACCAGGGCAAGGGTCTGGGCAGCGCCGTCGT
GCTCCCCGGAGTGGAGGCGGCCGAGCGCGCCGGGGTGCCCGCCTTCCTGGAGACCTCCGCGCCCCGCAAC
CTCCCCTTCTACGAGCGGCTCGGCTTCACCGTCACCGCCGACGTCGAGGTGCCCGAAGGACCGCGCACCT
GGTGCATGACCCGCAAGCCCGGTGCCAGTTAACGAATTCTAGATCTTGAGACAAATGGCAGTATTCATCC
ACAATTTTAAAAGAAAAGGGGGGATTGGGGGGTACAGTGCAGGGGAAAGAATAGTAGACATAATAGCAAC
AGACATACAAACTAAAGAATTACAAAAACAAATTACAAAAATTCAAAATTTTCGGGTTTATTACAGGGAC
AGCAGAGATCCACTTTGGCGCCGGCTCGAGGCCTGCAGGTGCAAAGATGGATAAAGTTTTAAACAGAGAG
GAATCTTTGCAGCTAATGGACCTTCTAGGTCTTGAAAGGAGTGGGAATTGGCTCCGGTGCCCGTCAGTGG
GCAGAGCGCACATCGCCCACAGTCCCCGAGAAGTTGGGGGGAGGGGTCGGCAATTGAACCGGTGCCTAGA
GAAGGTGGCGCGGGGTAAACTGGGAAAGTGATGTCGTGTACTGGCTCCGCCTTTTTCCCGAGGGTGGGGG
AGAACCGTATATAAGTGCAGTAGTCGCCGTGAACGTTCTTTTTCGCAACGGGTTTGCCGCCAGAACACAG
GTAAGTGCCGTGTGTGGTTCCCGCGGGCCTGGCCTCTTTACGGGTTATGGCCCTTGCGTGCCTTGAATTA
CTTCCACCTGGCTGCAGTACGTGATTCTTGATCCCGAGCTTCGGGTTGGAAGTGGGTGGGAGAGTTCGAG
GCCTTGCGCTTAAGGAGCCCCTTCGCCTCGTGCTTGAGTTGAGGCCTGGCCTGGGCGCTGGGGCCGCCGC
GTGCGAATCTGGTGGCACCTTCGCGCCTGTCTCGCTGCTTTCGATAAGTCTCTAGCCATTTAAAATTTTT
GATGACCTGCTGCGACGCTTTTTTTCTGGCAAGATAGTCTTGTAAATGCGGGCCAAGATCTGCACACTGG
TATTTCGGTTTTTGGGGCCGCGGGCGGCGACGGGGCCCGTGCGTCCCAGCGCACATGTTCGGCGAGGCGG
GGCCTGCGAGCGCGGCCACCGAGAATCGGACGGGGGTAGTCTCAAGCTGGCCGGCCTGCTCTGGTGCCTG
GCCTCGCGCCGCCGTGTATCGCCCCGCCCTGGGCGGCAAGGCTGGCCCGGTCGGCACCAGTTGCGTGAGC
GGAAAGATGGCCGCTTCCCGGCCCTGCTGCAGGGAGCTCAAAATGGAGGACGCGGCGCTCGGGAGAGCGG
GCGGGTGAGTCACCCACACAAAGGAAAAGGGCCTTTCCGTCCTCAGCCGTCGCTTCATGTGACTCCACGG
AGTACCGGGCGCCGTCCAGGCACCTCGATTAGTTCTCGAGCTTTTGGAGTACGTCGTCTTTAGGTTGGGG
GGAGGGGTTTTATGCGATGGAGTTTCCCCACACTGAGTGGGTGGAGACTGAAGTTAGGCCAGCTTGGCAC
TTGATGTAATTCTCCTTGGAATTTGCCCTTTTTGAGTTTGGATCTTGGTTCATTCTCAAGCCTCAGACAG
TGGTTCAAAGTTTTTTTCTTCCATTTCAGGTGTCGTGAGGCTAGCACCGCCACCATGCCGAACCGTAAGG
CCAGCCGGAATGCTTACTATTTCTTCGTGCAGGAGAAGATCCCCGAACTACGGCGACGAGGCCTGCCTGT
GGCTCGCGTTGCTGATGCCATCCCTTACTGCTCCTCAGACTGGGCGAAACCTGTTTTCACACCACTGAGG
AGGCCAGGCATGCTTGTACCAAAGCAGAATGTTTCACCTCCAGATATGTCAGCTTTGTCTTTAAAAGGTG
ATCAAGCTCTCCTTGGAGGCATTTTTTATTTTTTGAACATTTTTAGCCATGGCGAGCTACCTCCTCATTG
TGAACAGCGCTTCCTCCCTTGTGAAATTGGCTGTGTTAAGTATTCTCTCCAAGAAGGTATTATGGCAGAT
TTCCACAGTTTTATAAATCCTGGTGAAATTCCACGAGGATTTCGATTTCATTGTCAGGCTGCAAGTGATT
CTAGTCACAAGATTCCTATTTCAAATTTTGAACGTGGGCATAACCAAGCAACTGTGTTACAAAACCTTTA
TAGATTTATTCATCCCAACCCAGGGAACTGGCCACCTATCTACTGCAAGTCTGATGATAGAACCAGAGTC
AACTGGTGTTTGAAGCATATGGCAAAGGCATCAGAAATCAGGCAAGATCTACAACTTCTCACTGTAGAGG
ACCTTGTAGTGGGGATCTACCAACAAAAATTTCTCAAGGAGCCCTCTAAGACTTGGATTCGAAGCCTCCT
AGATGTGGCCATGTGGGATTATTCTAGCAACACAAGGTGCAAGTGGCATGAAGAAAATGATATTCTCTTC
TGTGCTTTAGCTGTTTGCAAGAAGATTGCGTACTGCATCAGTAATTCTCTGGCCACTCTCTTTGGAATCC
AGCTCACAGAGGCTCATGTACCACTACAAGATTATGAGGCCAGCAATAGTGTGACACCCAAAATGGTTGT
ATTGGATGCAGGGCGTTACCAGAAGCTAAGGGTTGGGAGTTCAGGATTCTCTCATTTCAACTCTTCTAAT
GAGGAACAAAGATCAAACACACCCATTGGTGACTACCCATCTAGGGCAAAAATTTCTGGCCAAAACAGCA
GCGTTCGGGGAAGAGGAATTACCCGCTTACTAGAGAGCATTTCCAATTCTTCCAGCAATATCCACAAATT
CTCCAACTGTGACACTTCACTCTCACCTTACATGTCCCAAAAAGATGGATACAAATCTTTCTCTTCCTTA
TCTTAGTAATGAACTAGTCCGTAACTTGAAAGTATTTCGATTTCTTGGCTTTATATATCTTGTGGAAAGG
ACGAAATCCGATTCTCCGCCGCCCGACCACGCGTTAAGTCGACAATCAACCTCTGGATTACAAAATTTGT
GAAAGATTGACTGGTATTCTTAACTATGTTGCTCCTTTTACGCTATGTGGATACGCTGCTTTAATGCCTT
TGTATCATGCTATTGCTTCCCGTATGGCTTTCATTTTCTCCTCCTTGTATAAATCCTGGTTGCTGTCTCT
TTATGAGGAGTTGTGGCCCGTTGTCAGGCAACGTGGCGTGGTGTGCACTGTGTTTGCTGACGCAACCCCC
ACTGGTTGGGGCATTGCCACCACCTGTCAGCTCCTTTCCGGGACTTTCGCTTTCCCCCTCCCTATTGCCA
CGGCGGAACTCATCGCCGCCTGCCTTGCCCGCTGCTGGACAGGGGCTCGGCTGTTGGGCACTGACAATTC
CGTGGTGTTGTCGGGGAAATCATCGTCCTTTCCTTGGCTGCTCGCCTGTGTTGCCACCTGGATTCTGCGC
GGGACGTCCTTCTGCTACGTCCCTTCGGCCCTCAATCCAGCGGACCTTCCTTCCCGCGGCCTGCTGCCGG
CTCTGCGGCCTCTTCCGCGTCTTCGCCTTCGCCCTCAGACGAGTCGGATCTCCCTTTGGGCCGCCTCCCC
GCGTCGACTTTAAGACCAATGACTTACAAGGCAGCTGTAGATCTTAGCCACTTTTTAAAAGAAAAGGGGG
GACTGGAAGGGCTAATTCACTCCCAACGAAGACAAGATCTGCTTTTTGCTTGTACTGGGTCTCTCTGGTT
AGACCAGATCTGAGCCTGGGAGCTCTCTGGCTAACTAGGGAACCCACTGCTTAAGCCTCAATAAAGCTTG
CCTTGAGTGCTTCAAGTAGTGTGTGCCCGTCTGTTGTGTGACTCTGGTAACTAGAGATCCCTCAGACCCT
TTTAGTCAGTGTGGAAAATCTCTAGCAGTACGTATAGTAGTTCATGTCATCTTATTATTCAGTATTTATA
ACTTGCAAAGAAATGAATATCAGAGAGTGAGAGGAACTTGTTTATTGCAGCTTATAATGGTTACAAATAA
AGCAATAGCATCACAAATTTCACAAATAAAGCATTTTTTTCACTGCATTCTAGTTGTGGTTTGTCCAAAC
TCATCAATGTATCTTATCATGTCTGGCTCTAGCTATCCCGCCCCTAACTCCGCCCATCCCGCCCCTAACT
CCGCCCAGTTCCGCCCATTCTCCGCCCCATGGCTGACTAATTTTTTTTATTTATGCAGAGGCCGAGGCCG
CCTCGGCCTCTGAGCTATTCCAGAAGTAGTGAGGAGGCTTTTTTGGAGGCCTAGGGACGTACCCAATTCG
CCCTATAGTGAGTCGTATTACGCGCGCTCACTGGCCGTCGTTTTACAACGTCGTGACTGGGAAAACCCTG
GCGTTACCCAACTTAATCGCCTTGCAGCACATCCCCCTTTCGCCAGCTGGCGTAATAGCGAAGAGGCCCG
CACCGATCGCCCTTCCCAACAGTTGCGCAGCCTGAATGGCGAATGGG
[124 nt withheld, positions 6908-7031]
C
[91 nt withheld, positions 7033-7123]
A
[49 nt withheld, positions 7125-7173]
CCTTTGACGTTGGAGTCCACGTTCTTT
[37 nt withheld, positions 7201-7237]
ACCCTATCTCGGTCTATTCTTTTGATTTATAAGGGATTTTGCCGATTTCGGCCTATTGGTTAAAAAATGA
GCTGATTTAACAAAAATTTAACGCGAATTTTAACAAAATATTAACGCTTACAATTTAGGTGGCACTTTTC
GGGGAAATGTGCGCGGAACCCCTATTTGTTTATTTTTCTAAATACATTCAAATATGTATCCGCTCATGAG
ACAATAACCCTGATAAATGCTTCAATAATATTGAAAAAGGAAGAGTATGAGTATTCAACATTTCCGTGTC
GCCCTTATTCCCTTTTTTGCGGCATTTTGCCTTCCTGTTTTTGCTCACCCAGAAACGCTGGTGAAAGTAA
AAGATGCTGAAGATCAGTTGGGTGCACGAGTGGGTTACATCGAACTGGATCTCAACAGCGGTAAGATCCT
TGAGAGTTTTCGCCCCGAAGAACGTTTTCCAATGATGAGCACTTTTAAAGTTCTGCTATGTGGCGCGGTA
TTATCCCGTATTGACGCCGGGCAAGAGCAACTCGGTCGCCGCATACACTATTCTCAGAATGACTTGGTTG
AGTACTCACCAGTCACAGAAAAGCATCTTACGGATGGCATGACAGTAAGAGAATTATGCAGTGCTGCCAT
AACCATGAGTGATAACACTGCGGCCAACTTACTTCTGACAACGATCGGAGGACCGAAGGAGCTAACCGCT
TTTTTGCACAACATGGGGGATCATGTAACTCGCCTTGATCGTTGGGAACCGGAGCTGAATGAAGCCATAC
CAAACGACGAGCGTGACACCACGATGCCTGTAGCAATGGCAACAACGTTGCGCAAACTATTAACTGGCGA
ACTACTTACTCTAGCTTCCCGGCAACAATTAATAGACTGGATGGAGGCGGATAAAGTTGCAGGACCACTT
CTGCGCTCGGCCCTTCCGGCTGGCTGGTTTATTGCTGATAAATCTGGAGCCGGTGAGCGTGGGTCTCGCG
GTATCATTGCAGCACTGGGGCCAGATGGTAAGCCCTCCCGTATCGTAGTTATCTACACGACGGGGAGTCA
GGCAACTATGGATGAACGAAATAGACAGATCGCTGAGATAGGTGCCTCACTGATTAAGCATTGGTAACTG
TCAGACCAAGTTTACTCATATATACTTTAGATTGATTTAAAACTTCATTTTTAATTTAAAAGGATCTAGG
TGAAGATCCTTTTTGATAATCTCATGACCAAAATCCCTTAACGTGAGTTTTCGTTCCACTGAGCGTCAGA
CCCCGTAGAAAAGATCAAAGGATCTTCTTGAGATCCTTTTTTTCTGCGCGTAATCTGCTGCTTGCAAACA
AAAAAACCACCGCTACCAGCGGTGGTTTGTTTGCCGGATCAAGAGCTACCAACTCTTTTTCCGAAGGTAA
CTGGCTTCAGCAGAGCGCAGATACCAAATACTGTTCTTCTAGTGTAGCCGTAGTTAGGCCACCACTTCAA
GAACTCTGTAGCACCGCCTACATACCTCGCTCTGCTAATCCTGTTACCAGTGGCTGCTGCCAGTGGCGAT
AAGTCGTGTCTTACCGGGTTGGACTCAAGACGATAGTTACCGGATAAGGCGCAGCGGTCGGGCTGAACGG
GGGGTTCGTGCACACAGCCCAGCTTGGAGCGAACGACCTACACCGAACTGAGATACCTACAGCGTGAGCT
ATGAGAAAGCGCCACGCTTCCCGAAGGGAGAAAGGCGGACAGGTATCCGGTAAGCGGCAGGGTCGGAACA
GGAGAGCGCACGAGGGAGCTTCCAGGGGGAAACGCCTGGTATCTTTATAGTCCTGTCGGGTTTCGCCACC
TCTGACTTGAGCGTCGATTTTTGTGATGCTCGTCAGGGGGGCGGAGCCTATGGAAAAACGCCAGCAACGC
GGCCTTTTTACGGTTCCTGGCCTTTTGCTGGCCTTTTGCTCACATGTTCTTTCCTGCGTTATCCCCTGAT
TCTGTGGATAACCGTATTACCGCCTTTGAGTGAGCTGATACCGCTCGCCGCAGCCGAACGACCGAGCGCA
GCGAGTCAGTGAGCGAGGAAGCGGAAGAGCGCCCAATACGCAAACCGCCTCTCCCCGCGCGTTGGCCGAT
TCATTAATGCAGCTGGCACGACAGGTTTCCCGACTGGAAAGCGGGCAGTGAGCGCAACGCAATTAATGTG
AGTTAGCTCACTCATTAGGCACCCCAGGCTTTACACTTTATGCTTCCGGCTCGTATGTTGTGTGGAATTG
TGAGCGGATAACAATTTCACACAGGAAACAGCTATGACCATGATTACGCCAAGCGCGCAATTAACCCTCA
CTAAAGGGAACAAAAGCTGGAGCTGCAAGC
