>Addgene plasmid #143488 | TFORF1300 | depositor partial sequence | sequence record 282594 | Insert
ACCGCCACCATGCCGAACCGTAAGGCCAGCCGGAATGCTTACTATTTCTTCGTGCAGGAGAAGATCCCCG
AACTACGGCGACGAGGCCTGCCTGTGGCTCGCGTTGCTGATGCCATCCCTTACTGCTCCTCAGACTGGGC
GAAACCTGTTTTCACACCACTGAGGAGGCCAGGCATGCTTGTACCAAAGCAGAATGTTTCACCTCCAGAT
ATGTCAGCTTTGTCTTTAAAAGGTGATCAAGCTCTCCTTGGAGGCATTTTTTATTTTTTGAACATTTTTA
GCCATGGCGAGCTACCTCCTCATTGTGAACAGCGCTTCCTCCCTTGTGAAATTGGCTGTGTTAAGTATTC
TCTCCAAGAAGGTATTATGGCAGATTTCCACAGTTTTATAAATCCTGGTGAAATTCCACGAGGATTTCGA
TTTCATTGTCAGGCTGCAAGTGATTCTAGTCACAAGATTCCTATTTCAAATTTTGAACGTGGGCATAACC
AAGCAACTGTGTTACAAAACCTTTATAGATTTATTCATCCCAACCCAGGGAACTGGCCACCTATCTACTG
CAAGTCTGATGATAGAACCAGAGTCAACTGGTGTTTGAAGCATATGGCAAAGGCATCAGAAATCAGGCAA
GATCTACAACTTCTCACTGTAGAGGACCTTGTAGTGGGGATCTACCAACAAAAATTTCTCAAGGAGCCCT
CTAAGACTTGGATTCGAAGCCTCCTAGATGTGGCCATGTGGGATTATTCTAGCAACACAAGGTGCAAGTG
GCATGAAGAAAATGATATTCTCTTCTGTGCTTTAGCTGTTTGCAAGAAGATTGCGTACTGCATCAGTAAT
TCTCTGGCCACTCTCTTTGGAATCCAGCTCACAGAGGCTCATGTACCACTACAAGATTATGAGGCCAGCA
ATAGTGTGACACCCAAAATGGTTGTATTGGATGCAGGGCGTTACCAGAAGCTAAGGGTTGGGAGTTCAGG
ATTCTCTCATTTCAACTCTTCTAATGAGGAACAAAGATCAAACACACCCATTGGTGACTACCCATCTAGG
GCAAAAATTTCTGGCCAAAACAGCAGCGTTCGGGGAAGAGGAATTACCCGCTTACTAGAGAGCATTTCCA
ATTCTTCCAGCAATATCCACAAATTCTCCAACTGTGACACTTCACTCTCACCTTACATGTCCCAAAAAGA
TGGATACAAATCTTTCTCTTCCTTATCTTAGTAATGAACTAGTCCGTAACTTGAAAGTATTTCGATTTCT
TGGCTTTATATATCTTGTGGAAAGGACGAAATCCGATTCTCCGCCGCCCGACC
