>Addgene plasmid #143488 | TFORF1300 | depositor partial sequence | sequence record 282595 | Barcode
AATCCGATTCTCCGCCGCCCGACC
